Addgene plasmid #168939: pEntry_HCoV-OC43-nsp14
Purpose: Gateway-compatible Entry vector
Depositing lab: Pascal Falter-Braun. Depositing organization: Helmholtz Munich. Publication: A resource of human coronavirus protein-coding sequences in a flexible, multipurpose Gateway Entry clone collection. Weller B, Lin CW, Pogoutse O, Sauer M, Marin-de la Rosa N, Strobel A, Young V, Knapp JJ, Rayhan A, Falter C, Kim DK, Roth FP, Falter-Braun P. G3 (Bethesda). 2023 Jul 5;13(7):jkad105. doi: 10.1093/g3journal/jkad105. PubMed 37267226.
Backbone
  Vector backbone: pENTR223.1*SfiI
  Backbone size w/o insert (bp): 2800
  Vector type: Gateway-compatible Entry vector
Growth in bacteria
  Bacterial resistance: Spectinomycin, 50 μg/mL
  Growth temperature: 37°C
  Growth strain: DH5alpha
  Copy number: High Copy
Gene/Insert
  Gene/Insert name: HCoV-OC43-nsp14 (alt name: nsp14)
  Species: Other
  Insert size (bp): 1563
  Entrez Gene: ORF1ab (a.k.a. EYW02_gp1)
  Cloning method: Restriction Enzyme; 5′ cloning site SfiI (unknown if destroyed); 3′ cloning site SfiI (unknown if destroyed)
  Sequencing primers: 5′ M13 uni (-21); 3′ M13 rev (-29)
Resource information
  A portion of this plasmid was derived from a plasmid made by: Synthesized by Twist Bioscience
Terms and licenses: Academic/Nonprofit Terms; Industry Terms: Not Available to Industry
Depositor comments: 5'-linker: SfiI-BamHI-ATG-BamHI (GGCCGTCAaggccaggatccatgggatcc), 3'-linker: PacI-TAA-AsiSI-SfiI (cttaatTAAgacgcgatcgcggcctcatGGGCC).
How to cite: pEntry_HCoV-OC43-nsp14 was a gift from Pascal Falter-Braun (Addgene plasmid # 168939 ; http://n2t.net/addgene:168939 ; RRID:Addgene_168939)
