[The description below was written by a language model from this plasmid's Addgene catalogue record and pLannotate feature annotations shown in this document.]
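Description:
pEntry_HCoV-OC43-nsp14 is a Gateway-compatible Entry clone built on the pENTR223.1 backbone modified with SfiI cloning sites. It carries the coding sequence for non-structural protein 14 (nsp14) of human coronavirus OC43. It is propagated in E. coli from a high-copy ColE1/pUC-type origin and selected with spectinomycin through the aadA (SmR) aminoglycoside adenylyltransferase gene, which lies downstream of a class 1 integron Pc promoter fragment. The sequenced plasmid is about 4.4 kb, consistent with the stated 2.8 kb backbone plus a 1,563 bp insert.

The insert was produced by commercial gene synthesis and cloned directionally between two SfiI sites. It corresponds to a segment of the viral ORF1ab replicase polyprotein. The automated annotation labels it as a "rep" fragment by homology to the murine hepatitis virus A59 replicase, and the attached functional text about 2'-O-methyltransferase belongs to that polyprotein entry generally, not to nsp14 specifically. Because nsp14 is normally released by proteolytic processing, the depositor's linkers supply the translation signals. The 5′ linker provides an ATG flanked by BamHI sites, and the 3′ linker provides a TAA stop codon between PacI and AsiSI sites.

The open reading frame sits between attL1 and attL2, so an LR Clonase reaction can transfer it into any attR-containing Destination vector. The entry vector has no promoter positioned to express the insert in the sense direction; a T7 promoter lies beyond attL2, and rrnB T1/T2 terminators upstream of attL1 insulate the cassette from read-through transcription. Short lacI, lacZα and GmR fragments are backbone remnants. The plasmid belongs to a collection of human coronavirus ORF entry clones intended for flexible shuttling into expression or interaction-assay vectors.
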