Features (pLannotate 1.2.2; 12 found; start..end, strand, type, name):
    717..809     +  CDS            lacI (fragment): lac repressor; lacI; The lac repressor binds to the lac operator to inhibit transcription in E. coli. This inhibition can be relieved by adding lactose or isopropyl-β-D-thiogalactopyranoside (IPTG).
    864..891     -  terminator     rrnB T2 terminator: transcription terminator T2 from the E. coli rrnB gene
   1023..1066    +  terminator     rrnB T1 terminator: Escherichia coli rrnB; transcription terminator T1 from the E. coli rrnB gene
   1113..1149    -  CDS            lacZα (fragment): LacZα fragment of β-galactosidase; lacZ fragment
   1165..1261    +  protein_bind   attL1: mutant version of attL; recombination site for the Gateway® LR reaction LR Clonase™
   1294..2856    +  CDS            rep (fragment): R1AB_CVMA5 - Experimental evidence at protein level: Swiss-Prot protein existence level 1. [2'-O-methyltransferase]: Methyltransferase that mediates mRNA cap 2'-O-ribose methylation to the 5'-cap structure of viral mRNAs. N7-methyl guanosine cap is a prerequisite for binding of nsp16. Therefore plays an essential role in viral mRNAs cap methylation which is essential to evade immune system. From Murine coronavirus (strain A59) (MHV-A59) (Murine hepatitis virus).
   2888..2986    -  protein_bind   attL2: mutant version of attL; recombination site for the Gateway® LR reaction LR Clonase™
   3004..3022    -  promoter       T7 promoter: promoter for bacteriophage T7 RNA polymerase
   3212..3235    +  promoter       Pc promoter (fragment): intI1 (promoter lies within the coding sequence); class 1 integron promoter
   3411..3467    +  CDS            GmR (fragment): gentamycin acetyltransferase; aacC1; confers resistance to gentamycin
   3474..4265    +  CDS            SmR: aminoglycoside adenylyltransferase (Murphy, 1985); aadA; confers resistance to spectinomycin and streptomycin
   4358..534     +  rep_origin     ori (across the origin): high-copy-number ColE1/pMB1/pBR322/pUC origin of replication
>Addgene plasmid #168939 | pEntry_HCoV-OC43-nsp14 | addgene full sequence | sequence record 437566 | Addgene NGS Result
CTACCAGCGGTGGTTTGTTTGCCGGATCAAGAGCTACCAACTCTTTTTCCGAAGGTAACTGGCTTCAGCA
GAGCGCAGATACCAAATACTGTTCTTCTAGTGTAGCCGTAGTTAGGCCACCACTTCAAGAACTCTGTAGC
ACCGCCTACATACCTCGCTCTGCTAATCCTGTTACCAGTGGCTGCTGCCAGTGGCGATAAGTCGTGTCTT
ACCGGGTTGGACTCAAGACGATAGTTACCGGATAAGGCGCAGCGGTCGGGCTGAACGGGGGGTTCGTGCA
CACAGCCCAGCTTGGAGCGAACGACCTACACCGAACTGAGATACCTACAGCGTGAGCTATGAGAAAGCGC
CACGCTTCCCGAAGGGAGAAAGGCGGACAGGTATCCGGTAAGCGGCAGGGTCGGAACAGGAGAGCGCACG
AGGGAGCTTCCAGGGGGAAACGCCTGGTATCTTTATAGTCCTGTCGGGTTTCGCCACCTCTGACTTGAGC
GTCGATTTTTGTGATGCTCGTCAGGGGGGCGGAGCCTATGGAAAAACGCCAGCAACGCGGCCTTTTTACG
GTTCCTGGCCTTTTGCTGGCCTTTTGCTCACATGTTCTTTCCTGCGTTATCCCCTGATTCTGTGGATAAC
CGTATTACCGCCTTTGAGTGAGCTGATACCGCTCGCCGCAGCCGAACGACCGAGCGCAGCGAGTCAGTGA
GCGAGGAAGCGGAAGAGCGCCCAATACGCAAACCGCCTCTCCCCGCGCGTTGGCCGATTCATTAATGCAG
CTGGCACGACAGGTTTCCCGACTGGAAAGCGGGCAGTGAGCGCAACGCAATTAATACGCGTACCGCTAGC
CAGGAAGAGTTTGTAGAAACGCAAAAAGGCCATCCGTCAGGATGGCCTTCTGCTTAGTTTGATGCCTGGC
AGTTTATGGCGGGCGTCCTGCCCGCCACCCTCCGGGCCGTTGCTTCACAACGTTCAAATCCGCTCCCGGC
GGATTTGTCCTACTCAGGAGAGCGTTCACCGACAAACAACAGATAAAACGAAAGGCCCAGTCTTCCGACT
GAGCCTTTCGTTTTATTTGATGCCTGGCAGTTCCCTACTCTCGCGTTAACGCTAGCATGGATGTTTTCCC
AGTCACGACGTTGTAAAACGACGGCCAGTCTTAAGCTCGGGCCCCAAATAATGATTTTATTTTGACTGAT
AGTGACCTGTTCGTTGCAACAAATTGATGAGCAATGCTTTTTTATAATGCCAACTTTGTACAAAAAAGCA
GAAGGGCCGTCAAGGCCAGGATCCATGGGATCCTGTAGTACTAATTTATTTAAAGATTGTAGCAAGAGTT
ATAGCGGTTATCACCCAGCTCATGCTCCTTCATTTTTGGCAGTAGATGACAAATATAAGGCAACTGGCGA
TTTAGCCGTGTGTCTTGGTATTGGTGATTCTGCTGTTACATATTCAAGATTAATATCACTCATGGGTTTT
AAATTGGATGTTACCCTTGATGGGTATTGTAAGCTTTTTATAACTAAAGAAGAAGCTGTTAAACGCGTGC
GTGCCTGGGTTGGCTTTGATGCTGAAGGTGCTCATGCCACGCGTGATAGCATTGGGACAAATTTCCCACT
TCAATTAGGATTTTCCACAGGAATTGATTTTGTTGTGGAAGCCACTGGTTTGTTTGCTGATAGAGATGGT
TACAGCTTTAAAAAGGCTGTGGCGAAAGCTCCTCCTGGTGAACAATTTAAGCACCTCATCCCTTTGATGA
CGAGAGGTCATCGCTGGGATGTTGTTAGACCTAGAATAGTACAAATGTTTGCAGATCATTTAATTGATCT
GTCTGATTGTGTTGTGCTAGTTACATGGGCAGCCAACTTTGAGCTCACTTGTCTCCGCTACTTTGCAAAA
GTAGGGCGTGAGATTTCTTGTAATGTATGCACTAAACGTGCCACAGTTTACAATTCTAGAACTGGTTACT
ATGGTTGTTGGCGCCATAGTGTTACATGTGATTACTTGTATAATCCACTTATTGTTGATATTCAACAGTG
GGGATATATTGGTTCTTTATCAAGTAATCATGATTTATATTGTAGTGTCCATAAAGGAGCACATGTTGCT
TCCTCTGATGCTATAATGACACGGTGTTTGGCCGTTTATGATTGCTTTTGCAATAATATTAATTGGAATG
TGGAGTATCCCATCATTTCAAATGAGTTAAGTATTAATACCTCTTGTAGGGTCTTGCAGCGTGTGATTCT
TAAAGCTGCCATGCTCTGCAACAGATATACTTTGTGTTATGATATTGGCAACCCAAAAGCGATTGCCTGT
GTCAAAGATTTTGATTTTAAGTTCTATGATGCCCAACCAATTGTTAAGTCTGTTAAGACTCTTTTGTATT
CTTTTGAGGCACATAAGGACTCTTTTAAAGACGGTTTGTGTATGTTTTGGAACTGTAATGTGGATAAGTA
TCCACCGAATGCAGTTGTATGTAGATTTGACACTAGAGTGTTGAATAATTTAAATCTTCCTGGCTGTAAT
GGAGGTAGTTTGTATGTTAATAAACATGCATTCCACACTAAACCCTTTGCTAGGGCAGCCTTTGAGCATT
TGAAGCCTATGCCATTCTTCTATTATTCAGATACGCCTTGTGTGTATATGGATGGCATGGATGCTAAGCA
GGTTGATTATGTACCTTTGAAATCTGCCACGTGCATCACAAGATGCAATTTAGGTGGTGCAGTTTGTTTA
AAACATGCTGAAGAGTATCGTGAGTACTTAGAGTCTTACAATACAGCTACTACAGCAGGTTTTACTTTTT
GGGTCTATAAGACATTTGATTTTTATAATTTGTGGAATACGTTCACCAAGCTACAACTTAATTAAGACGC
GATCGCGGCCTCATGGGCCCAGCTTTCTTGTACAAAGTTGGCATTATAAAAAATAATTGCTCATCAATTT
GTTGCAACGAACAGGTCACTATCAGTCAAAATAAAATCATTATTTGCCATCCAGCTGATATCCCCTATAG
TGAGTCGTATTACATGGTCATAGCTGTTTCCTGGCAGCTCTGGCCCGTGTCTCAAAATCTCTGATGTTAC
ATTGCACAAGATAAAAATATATCATCATGCCTCCTCTAGACCAGCCAGGACAGAAATGCCTCGACTTCGC
TGCTACCCAAGGTTGCCGGGTGACGCACACCGTGGAAACGGATGAAGGCACGAACCCAGTGGACATAAGC
CTGTTCGGTTCGTAAGCTGTAATGCAAGTAGCGTATGCGCTCACGCAACTGGTCCAGAACCTTGACCGAA
CGCAGCGGTGGTAACGGCGCAGTGGCGGTTTTCATGGCTTGTTATGACTGTTTTTTTGGGGTACAGTCTA
TGCCTCGGGCATCCAAGCAGCAAGCGCGTTACGCCGTGGGTCGATGTTTGATGTTATGGAGCAGCAACGA
TGTTACGCAGCAGGGCAGTCGCCCTAAAACAAAGTTAAACATTATGAGGGAAGCGGTGATCGCCGAAGTA
TCGACTCAACTATCAGAGGTAGTTGGCGTCATCGAGCGCCATCTCGAACCGACGTTGCTGGCCGTACATT
TGTACGGCTCCGCAGTGGATGGCGGCCTGAAGCCACACAGTGATATTGATTTGCTGGTTACGGTGACCGT
AAGGCTTGATGAAACAACGCGGCGAGCTTTGATCAACGACCTTTTGGAAACTTCGGCTTCCCCTGGAGAG
AGCGAGATTCTCCGCGCTGTAGAAGTCACCATTGTTGTGCACGACGACATCATTCCGTGGCGTTATCCAG
CTAAGCGCGAACTGCAATTTGGAGAATGGCAGCGCAATGACATTCTTGCAGGTATCTTCGAGCCAGCCAC
GATCGACATTGATCTGGCTATCTTGCTGACAAAAGCAAGAGAACATAGCGTTGCCTTGGTAGGTCCAGCG
GCGGAGGAACTCTTTGATCCGGTTCCTGAACAGGATCTATTTGAGGCGCTAAATGAAACCTTAACGCTAT
GGAACTCGCCGCCCGACTGGGCTGGCGATGAGCGAAATGTAGTGCTTACGTTGTCCCGCATTTGGTACAG
CGCAGTAACCGGCAAAATCGCGCCGAAGGATGTCGCTGCCGACTGGGCAATGGAGCGCCTGCCGGCCCAG
TATCAGCCCGTCATACTTGAAGCTAGACAGGCTTATCTTGGACAAGAAGAAGATCGCTTGGCCTCGCGCG
CAGATCAGTTGGAAGAATTTGTCCACTACGTGAAAGGCGAGATCACCAAGGTAGTCGGCAAATAACCCTC
GAGCCACCCATGACCAAAATCCCTTAACGTGAGTTACGCGTCGTTCCACTGAGCGTCAGACCCCGTAGAA
AAGATCAAAGGATCTTCTTGAGATCCTTTTTTTCTGCGCGTAATCTGCTGCTTGCAAACAAAAAAACCAC
CG
