>Addgene plasmid #168939 | pEntry_HCoV-OC43-nsp14 | depositor partial sequence | sequence record 327442 | gene-specific Insert sequence
TGTAGTACTAATTTATTTAAAGATTGTAGCAAGAGTTATAGCGGTTATCACCCAGCTCATGCTCCTTCAT
TTTTGGCAGTAGATGACAAATATAAGGCAACTGGCGATTTAGCCGTGTGTCTTGGTATTGGTGATTCTGC
TGTTACATATTCAAGATTAATATCACTCATGGGTTTTAAATTGGATGTTACCCTTGATGGGTATTGTAAG
CTTTTTATAACTAAAGAAGAAGCTGTTAAACGCGTGCGTGCCTGGGTTGGCTTTGATGCTGAAGGTGCTC
ATGCCACGCGTGATAGCATTGGGACAAATTTCCCACTTCAATTAGGATTTTCCACAGGAATTGATTTTGT
TGTGGAAGCCACTGGTTTGTTTGCTGATAGAGATGGTTACAGCTTTAAAAAGGCTGTGGCGAAAGCTCCT
CCTGGTGAACAATTTAAGCACCTCATCCCTTTGATGACGAGAGGTCATCGCTGGGATGTTGTTAGACCTA
GAATAGTACAAATGTTTGCAGATCATTTAATTGATCTGTCTGATTGTGTTGTGCTAGTTACATGGGCAGC
CAACTTTGAGCTCACTTGTCTCCGCTACTTTGCAAAAGTAGGGCGTGAGATTTCTTGTAATGTATGCACT
AAACGTGCCACAGTTTACAATTCTAGAACTGGTTACTATGGTTGTTGGCGCCATAGTGTTACATGTGATT
ACTTGTATAATCCACTTATTGTTGATATTCAACAGTGGGGATATATTGGTTCTTTATCAAGTAATCATGA
TTTATATTGTAGTGTCCATAAAGGAGCACATGTTGCTTCCTCTGATGCTATAATGACACGGTGTTTGGCC
GTTTATGATTGCTTTTGCAATAATATTAATTGGAATGTGGAGTATCCCATCATTTCAAATGAGTTAAGTA
TTAATACCTCTTGTAGGGTCTTGCAGCGTGTGATTCTTAAAGCTGCCATGCTCTGCAACAGATATACTTT
GTGTTATGATATTGGCAACCCAAAAGCGATTGCCTGTGTCAAAGATTTTGATTTTAAGTTCTATGATGCC
CAACCAATTGTTAAGTCTGTTAAGACTCTTTTGTATTCTTTTGAGGCACATAAGGACTCTTTTAAAGACG
GTTTGTGTATGTTTTGGAACTGTAATGTGGATAAGTATCCACCGAATGCAGTTGTATGTAGATTTGACAC
TAGAGTGTTGAATAATTTAAATCTTCCTGGCTGTAATGGAGGTAGTTTGTATGTTAATAAACATGCATTC
CACACTAAACCCTTTGCTAGGGCAGCCTTTGAGCATTTGAAGCCTATGCCATTCTTCTATTATTCAGATA
CGCCTTGTGTGTATATGGATGGCATGGATGCTAAGCAGGTTGATTATGTACCTTTGAAATCTGCCACGTG
CATCACAAGATGCAATTTAGGTGGTGCAGTTTGTTTAAAACATGCTGAAGAGTATCGTGAGTACTTAGAG
TCTTACAATACAGCTACTACAGCAGGTTTTACTTTTTGGGTCTATAAGACATTTGATTTTTATAATTTGT
GGAATACGTTCACCAAGCTACAA
